>Addgene plasmid #232904 | pRS313_MSN5-LY00045 | addgene full sequence | sequence record 462086 | Addgene NGS Result
TCGCGCGTTTCGGTGATGACGGTGAAAACCTCTGACACATGCAGCTCCCGGAGACGGTCACAGCTTGTCT
GTAAGCGGATGCCGGGAGCAGACAAGCCCGTCAGGGCGCGTCAGCGGGTGTTGGCGGGTGTCGGGGCTGG
CTTAACTATGCGGCATCAGAGCAGATTGTACTGAGAGTGCACCATAAATTCCCGTTTTAAGAGCTTGGTG
AGCGCTAGGAGTCACTGCCAGGTATCGTTTGAACACGGCATTAGTCAGGGAAGTCATAACACAGTCCTTT
CCCGCAATTTTCTTTTTCTATTACTCTTGGCCTCCTCTAGTACACTCTATATTTTTTTATGCCTCGGTAA
TGATTTTCATTTTTTTTTTTCCACCTAGCGGATGACTCTTTTTTTTTCTTAGCGATTGGCATTATCACAT
AATGAATTATACATTATATAAAGTAATGTGATTTCTTCGAAGAATATACTAAAAAATGAGCAGGCAAGAT
AAACGAAGGCAAAGATGACAGAGCAGAAAGCCCTAGTAAAGCGTATTACAAATGAAACCAAGATTCAGAT
TGCGATCTCTTTAAAGGGTGGTCCCCTAGCGATAGAGCACTCGATCTTCCCAGAAAAAGAGGCAGAAGCA
GTAGCAGAACAGGCCACACAATCGCAAGTGATTAACGTCCACACAGGTATAGGGTTTCTGGACCATATGA
TACATGCTCTGGCCAAGCATTCCGGCTGGTCGCTAATCGTTGAGTGCATTGGTGACTTACACATAGACGA
CCATCACACCACTGAAGACTGCGGGATTGCTCTCGGTCAAGCTTTTAAAGAGGCCCTAGGGGCCGTGCGT
GGAGTAAAAAGGTTTGGATCAGGATTTGCGCCTTTGGATGAGGCACTTTCCAGAGCGGTGGTAGATCTTT
CGAACAGGCCGTACGCAGTTGTCGAACTTGGTTTGCAAAGGGAGAAAGTAGGAGATCTCTCTTGCGAGAT
GATCCCGCATTTTCTTGAAAGCTTTGCAGAGGCTAGCAGAATTACCCTCCACGTTGATTGTCTGCGAGGC
AAGAATGATCATCACCGTAGTGAGAGTGCGTTCAAGGCTCTTGCGGTTGCCATAAGAGAAGCCACCTCGC
CCAATGGTACCAACGATGTTCCCTCCACCAAAGGTGTTCTTATGTAGTGACACCGATTATTTAAAGCTGC
AGCATACGATATATATACATGTGTATATATGTATACCTATGAATGTCAGTAAGTATGTATACGAACAGTA
TGATACTGAAGATGACAAGGTAATGCATCATTCTATACGTGTCATTCTGAACGAGGCGCGCTTTCCTTTT
TTCTTTTTGCTTTTTCTTTTTTTTTCTCTTGAACTCGACGGATCTATGCGGTGTGAAATACCGCACAGAT
GCGTAAGGAGAAAATACCGCATCAGGAAATTGTAAGCGTTAATATTTTGTTAAAATTCGCGTTAAATTTT
TGTTAAATCAGCTCATTTTTTAACCAATAGGCCGAAATCGGCAAAATCCCTTATAAATCAAAAGAATAGA
CCGAGATAGGGT
[37 nt withheld, positions 1553-1589]
AAAGAACGTGGACTCCAACGTCAAAGG
[49 nt withheld, positions 1617-1665]
T
[91 nt withheld, positions 1667-1757]
G
[124 nt withheld, positions 1759-1882]
CCATTCGCCATTCAGGCTGCGCAACTGTTGGGAAGGGCGATCGGTGCGGGCCTCTTCGCTATTACGCCAG
CTGGCGAAAGGGGGATGTGCTGCAAGGCGATTAAGTTGGGTAACGCCAGGGTTTTCCCAGTCACGACGTT
GTAAAACGACGGCCAGTGAATTGTAATACGACTCACTATAGGGCGAATTGGAGCTCCACCGCGGTGGCGG
CCGCTCTAGAACTAGTCGCCTCTTGGTTTTTATGGTAATGTACTCACCATGGCATTGTTCCTTGGTCACC
AATTTCTATTTACCGGGTGATGGCGGCGCGCCACAGCGGAGGGGCATTGCCACATTGCTGCGCGATCAAG
GTTGGTTTTTCCAAAGAGACTTCAAGAGTACTAAGCTTTTGATGTAGTAATATTTGTCAAAGAGTTTTAA
GAGCAAGATTCCATTGAACAGAGGTGCTGGAGTGACGAGCGTGTGTGTTTTTAGCCTATCTTTATTCGTT
GAGCCTGTAGAAGAGCCGTTCTTTTAAGTACACCCTGATTAGATCCCCCTATTTGTTGCAACCGTTCAAG
TTTTGTAGATCGGAAGAAGAGCAAAACAGAAAAATAAACAAGGCGAGAACGTAAGGTGTCATTGCATTAG
CCATTAAAAACCATATTCACTCTTTACATTCGTGTAGCAATTGTTACTGTGATAAACTATTGAAATTATT
TATAGTATATTTTGTTTTCTTCCTTTTAATCACTTTTTGAATTTTTAGAATCTGAAATTTTTTTTCTAAC
GTTGATTGGAAGAAAAGTAATGGATTCCACAGGCGCTTCTCAGATTGTTAGCGCACTAGATGTTATTTAC
TCCCCCAAGTCTAACAATTCTCAACGGCAAGAAGCTCAGAAATTTTTAGATGAAGTGAAATTATGCTCAG
AATCGCCCTTTTGGGGCTACGAAATTGCATTGCAAAACCCCACTAATTCTATATTGAAATACTTTGGACT
AGGATTACTAGACCATGCAGTGAAGAAAAACTGGAATGATTATGACGAGGGGAAAAGAGTGGCCCTGAGA
AAATGGGTCATGGAACTTAATTTTGGGGTGCAAGATTATGATACCAGATATATTAAGGAAAAATTAGCCA
CTTTATGGGTAGAGGTGGCAAAAAGAACATGGGGTGAGGCTCTTAAGCAGACAAACCCTACGGAAGAACA
GTTACTCACATCTTGGGTGGACATGGACAATAACCTTTTCGAACTTTGGAACATAAATCAATCGTCAAGA
GAACTAGCATTAATAATTTTCAGAATCCTTTTTGAAGATGTTTTCTTGTTGGACGACCTAATTGTTTTGA
AAAGGATGACGGTTATTCAACCCTTATGTGTAATGATTGTTTGCCCTATTGAAGTTTTCGCAATAAAATA
CAAATTCAGTGATAAATGGACCAAATTTAAAGCTAATGAAGAGGGCTGGTTTTCTGTTTGGATTCCAGAG
TTGAATAATGCATTACAACAGAATAATTCTGAATACATCATAAGGCTTTTAGAAACTCTGAAGACGTGTT
TAAACTGGCCATTAACAGAGGTCATTGTAAGAAATGACGTGTTATCCTCCTTATTGACTTGTTTATCCAG
CAATATCCCAAGGGCGCAGTCAATGGCATTAGACTCGATACATATTCTGTTGACCCGTCCCTATAGTAAT
GAAAGCCATTACCAAATGACCATAGATCGAGTTTTTGATAATATGGACTTATTAGATAGCGTTTATGAAA
GCTTGTTGTTTGATCCTACAGATGATATAGATGAAACGAAATATCCTATAATTAAAAAGTTCGTGGATAT
GATCAGTTGTCTCTATGTTTGTGTCCCAAAGATTAAGGAGACAAATGGCCAAATTCAAAAATATTTTAAG
CTTGTATTAAAGACAACTTATAACCCAAGCTTAATCGTTAGCGGATTAACATTAGACCTATGGTGTACCT
GTCTTCGAAACGATGAATACTTACCCAAGCTGGAGAAATATGTCATTCCTGATCTACTACAGTTTGCCGC
GGATGCTTTAGTCTATTATGAACAGATTGATGGTCATATTTCCAAAAAATTTGCGGAGATTGATTTTCAA
TCCAAGTCCGAATTTCAAACATTTTGTTCCACTTATAGGAAAAGAATAAGAGACATCATTAGGTTGATTT
CTTGCGTCGAATTAGACCTTACTTATGATTGGTTGAACAACAGATTAAACAATTATTTCAGCTCTCCATT
TGGTCAGCAGGTCTTAAGTTCCACATTTTTGGACCATAAATTAGAGCCTTATTTAGGTGCCCTCTCCCAA
TACATGATTGTTGAATGTTTCATCAATGGTTGTATAAGATGGAAGATCTGGTATCCAACAGGAGATGATT
ATGACGAAAAACTAGATTCCATATTACAAAAACTGGAAATTTTGTCAAACCAGTTAATTGCATTAAATTT
AAGAGAACCATTGTTATTGAAGAAACAAATCCAAAATTTTGCACTTTTTTTGACAATGTTAAAAGATAAT
GTGCTTTTCACACTTTTAGAAAAAATCATAACAAGCGCCACGATGGACTATCCAGAAATTAATTTGGAAG
AGAGAGGCGCTGAATCAGACGCAGTTAGAGATTTGAGATATGCTTGTGGTATCGAGTTGAATAGGATGGC
TTTATTAATGCCCGAATCTCTGAAAAAAATATACCCAGACCTTGAAAGTGTCATTGCCAGAATCATGCCC
AACTTATCTTACCATGAAAAAATTTCCTTCAAATCCTTCTTATTGATCATTGTATTGAAGTCTTCATTAG
ATATGAAAGAGGAAAGATTTGCGGCTATTGTGGATCCAGAACTTTTAGCCTGGTCTGATAAAACAACAGT
TGTTGGTCTTTCTGATTTGCATTGGTTTATGGAACGCTTAGGTATTGTTCAGATCGCAGAATATTTCCAG
AGGCGTGATATCGACGAAAATAGTGACCTTTTATCAATTCCAATTGATGATGAGGGTAAAGAGCTGAAGT
CGGAATTGACCAAACGTTGGCAAAGCTTGTTTCCTGTTCGTGCAACAAGAATGTTCATTCATTATTCAAT
GCAAAGTATAAAGACAGATGAAGAATTCAAAATGCTACAAGATCTGTGGAGACCTAGGATTGTCCCAATA
TTACCTTACATCACGAGACTACTGTACCAATTGCAATCCTACCACGATCCAGATAATTGGAAAGGATTAC
CTACGGTTGTGCAATCCTTCGTCAAGTATTCCACTATTGAAAGATTTTGGGAGGCCGGAGCTTCAAATAA
ATCAAAGGATGAGTTTATTGATGAACATATGAAAGCGATGCAAACCTTACGAGACTTCGCCGACTCCGTA
GGACACATCATTAGGTATACAAGGGAATACACTCTACTTGTTTTAAGTGCCATATCATCACTTGGTAGTG
TTTTTTACCTTTTGGACGAATCGCCCGACCTACTACTGAACTCTATTGCCATATTTAAGCCAGGTAGCAA
TGAGATAAGCCCTGGAGTTTCAACACATGGATGGAAACACATAATGAATATAGCCATTCGTCCTATATTA
AAAGGTTGTCCAAAAGATTGTCTGGGGAAATTCATGCCCGCATTTTTGCCTAAATTATTTGAAATCCTGG
ACCTGCTGCTATGTCAGAAATGGTCCTCGCATATGAATGATATGGACATGAACCCAGTTCCAACTGACGA
TGATCAAATGACTGAAGAAATTTTGGAAGAGAATTTGTTGAGACAACTAACCACAGTTGTTGTTAGAATA
GTAATTGATTGTGTTGGTCAAGGCAATGCCAATCCAAACAGTGCTAAAAGCAGGCTAAATAACCATCAAA
TGGAGATGAGAAAAATTATATTTAATGATTTAAACACCCTTGCTCCATTTTTGAAACTTTTGAACCATTT
AATTTCCTTCAAGGATACAAAATGTTCATTTAACTCCATCCTAGTAATGAAATGCTGCTTAACCTCAGTC
CTTAATCAAAACAACACGGTGGATGAATATTTCACATTTGAAGTGATGAAAAATCTGTTGCTAAATGTGC
TGTGTAATAGTGCGTTTAAGGATTCTTTCCATGAGGCACTATATGCTTTCACTGTGATTTTTTTGACTCT
GTGCAAAGAATATCCCTCTGCTAGAGCGTTCCTTTTTGAGATATCTAATGGTTATAATATTGATGAGTTA
TACAGAAATTTAAGGAGCGTGGACGAATACAAAACACAAAGGGCACTCATGATTGATTTTATAGATTGGG
TTAAATCCACCAGTGGGAAAGAAGATGGTAATGTGGACCATGCAGGCGATGAGAGAAAAAGACAAGAGAA
AAGGGAAGCTATCCTCAAGAAGGCAAATGAGAGATTAATTAAGAAGAATAAAGAAAACGGAGACATGCTG
GATGATCCGAACATTGAAGACGGTGCTGTGGGTAATCTCTTTGATGACAACTGATAATAAGGTGCCATAT
ATACGTAGATGTGTAGATGAAATTAGAGAAAGCAAATAGACATCTGAATCGTGCTAAAAATTGTAATTAT
TGTGAAAAAAAAAATTCTGTATTCGCAATTTTTTTAATGAAAGTCGGCAGCCGGTAAATATGCAGGAATT
CGATATCAAGCTTATCGATACCGTCGACCTCGAGGGGGGGCCCGGTACCAGCTTTTGTTCCCTTTAGTGA
GGGTTAATTTCGAGCTTGGCGTAATCATGGTCATAGCTGTTTCCTGTGTGAAATTGTTATCCGCTCACAA
TTCCACACAACATACGAGCCGGAAGCATAAAGTGTAAAGCCTGGGGTGCCTAATGAGTGAGCTAACTCAC
ATTAATTGCGTTGCGCTCACTGCCCGCTTTCCAGTCGGGAAACCTGTCGTGCCAGCTGCATTAATGAATC
GGCCAACGCGCGGGGAGAGGCGGTTTGCGTATTGGGCGCTCTTCCGCTTCCTCGCTCACTGACTCGCTGC
GCTCGGTCGTTCGGCTGCGGCGAGCGGTATCAGCTCACTCAAAGGCGGTAATACGGTTATCCACAGAATC
AGGGGATAACGCAGGAAAGAACATGTGAGCAAAAGGCCAGCAAAAGGCCAGGAACCGTAAAAAGGCCGCG
TTGCTGGCGTTTTTCCATAGGCTCCGCCCCCCTGACGAGCATCACAAAAATCGACGCTCAAGTCAGAGGT
GGCGAAACCCGACAGGACTATAAAGATACCAGGCGTTTCCCCCTGGAAGCTCCCTCGTGCGCTCTCCTGT
TCCGACCCTGCCGCTTACCGGATACCTGTCCGCCTTTCTCCCTTCGGGAAGCGTGGCGCTTTCTCATAGC
TCACGCTGTAGGTATCTCAGTTCGGTGTAGGTCGTTCGCTCCAAGCTGGGCTGTGTGCACGAACCCCCCG
TTCAGCCCGACCGCTGCGCCTTATCCGGTAACTATCGTCTTGAGTCCAACCCGGTAAGACACGACTTATC
GCCACTGGCAGCAGCCACTGGTAACAGGATTAGCAGAGCGAGGTATGTAGGCGGTGCTACAGAGTTCTTG
AAGTGGTGGCCTAACTACGGCTACACTAGAAGAACAGTATTTGGTATCTGCGCTCTGCTGAAGCCAGTTA
CCTTCGGAAAAAGAGTTGGTAGCTCTTGATCCGGCAAACAAACCACCGCTGGTAGCGGTGGTTTTTTTGT
TTGCAAGCAGCAGATTACGCGCAGAAAAAAAGGATCTCAAGAAGATCCTTTGATCTTTTCTACGGGGTCT
GACGCTCAGTGGAACGAAAACTCACGTTAAGGGATTTTGGTCATGAGATTATCAAAAAGGATCTTCACCT
AGATCCTTTTAAATTAAAAATGAAGTTTTAAATCAATCTAAAGTATATATGAGTAAACTTGGTCTGACAG
TTACCAATGCTTAATCAGTGAGGCACCTATCTCAGCGATCTGTCTATTTCGTTCATCCATAGTTGCCTGA
CTCCCCGTCGTGTAGATAACTACGATACGGGAGGGCTTACCATCTGGCCCCAGTGCTGCAATGATACCGC
GAGACCCACGCTCACCGGCTCCAGATTTATCAGCAATAAACCAGCCAGCCGGAAGGGCCGAGCGCAGAAG
TGGTCCTGCAACTTTATCCGCCTCCATCCAGTCTATTAATTGTTGCCGGGAAGCTAGAGTAAGTAGTTCG
CCAGTTAATAGTTTGCGCAACGTTGTTGCCATTGCTACAGGCATCGTGGTGTCACGCTCGTCGTTTGGTA
TGGCTTCATTCAGCTCCGGTTCCCAACGATCAAGGCGAGTTACATGATCCCCCATGTTGTGCAAAAAAGC
GGTTAGCTCCTTCGGTCCTCCGATCGTTGTCAGAAGTAAGTTGGCCGCAGTGTTATCACTCATGGTTATG
GCAGCACTGCATAATTCTCTTACTGTCATGCCATCCGTAAGATGCTTTTCTGTGACTGGTGAGTACTCAA
CCAAGTCATTCTGAGAATAGTGTATGCGGCGACCGAGTTGCTCTTGCCCGGCGTCAATACGGGATAATAC
CGCGCCACATAGCAGAACTTTAAAAGTGCTCATCATTGGAAAACGTTCTTCGGGGCGAAAACTCTCAAGG
ATCTTACCGCTGTTGAGATCCAGTTCGATGTAACCCACTCGTGCACCCAACTGATCTTCAGCATCTTTTA
CTTTCACCAGCGTTTCTGGGTGAGCAAAAACAGGAAGGCAAAATGCCGCAAAAAAGGGAATAAGGGCGAC
ACGGAAATGTTGAATACTCATACTCTTCCTTTTTCAATATTATTGAAGCATTTATCAGGGTTATTGTCTC
ATGAGCGGATACATATTTGAATGTATTTAGAAAAATAAACAAATAGGGGTTCCGCGCACATTTCCCCGAA
AAGTGCCACCTGACGGATCGCTTGCCTGTAACTTACACGCGCCTCGTATCTTTTAATGATGGAATAATTT
GGGAATTTACTCTGTGTTTATTTATTTTTATGTTTTGTATTTGGATTTTAGAAAGTAAATAAAGAAGGTA
GAAGAGTTACGGAATGAAGAAAAAAAAATAAACAAAGGTTTAAAAAATTTCAACAAAAAGCGTACTTTAC
ATATATATTTATTAGACAAGAAAAGCAGATTAAATAGATATACATTCGATTAACGATAAGTAAAATGTAA
AATCACAGGATTTTCGTGTGTGGTCTTCTACACAGACAAGATGAAACAATTCGGCATTAATACCTGAGAG
CAGGAAGAGCAAGATAAAAGGTAGTATTTGTTGGCGATCCCCCTAGAGTCTTTTACATCTTCGGAAAACA
AAAACTATTTTTTCTTTAATTTCTTTTTTTACTTTCTATTTTTAATTTATATATTTATATTAAAAAATTT
AAATTATAATTATTTTTATAGCACGTGATGAAAAGGACCCTAAGAAACCATTATTATCATGACATTAACC
TATAAAAATAGGCGTATCACGAGGCCCTTTCGTC
Features (pLannotate 1.2.2; 21 found; start..end, strand, type, name):
    137..186     +  misc_feature   bom (fragment): basis of mobility region from pBR322
    187..267     -  CDS            MRM1 (fragment): MRM1_YEAST - Also known as PET56 From Saccharomyces cerevisiae (strain ATCC 204508 / S288c) (Baker's yeast).
    317..504     +  promoter       HIS3 promoter: S. cerevisiae HIS3
    505..1167    +  CDS            HIS3: imidazoleglycerol-phosphate dehydratase, required for histidine biosynthesis; S. cerevisiae HIS3; yeast auxotrophic marker
   1375..1426    +  misc_feature   bom (fragment): basis of mobility region from pBR322
   1454..1882    -  rep_origin     f1 ori (sequence partly withheld): f1 bacteriophage origin of replication; arrow indicates direction of (+) strand synthesis
   1886..2043    -  CDS            lacZα (fragment): LacZα fragment of β-galactosidase; lacZ fragment
   2046..2064    +  promoter       T7 promoter: promoter for bacteriophage T7 RNA polymerase
   2073..2108    +  misc_feature   MCS (fragment): pBluescript multiple cloning site
   2672..6343    +  CDS            MSN5: MSN5_YEAST - Experimental evidence at protein level: Swiss-Prot protein existence level 1. From Saccharomyces cerevisiae (strain ATCC 204508 / S288c) (Baker's yeast).
   6493..6551    +  misc_feature   MCS (fragment): pBluescript multiple cloning site
   6563..6581    -  promoter       T3 promoter: promoter for bacteriophage T3 RNA polymerase
   6626..6642    -  protein_bind   lac operator: The lac repressor binds to the lac operator to inhibit transcription in E. coli. This inhibition can be relieved by adding lactose or isopropyl-β-D-thiogalactopyranoside (IPTG). lac repressor encoded by lacI
   6650..6680    -  promoter       lac promoter: promoter for the E. coli lac operon
   6695..6716    -  protein_bind   CAP binding site: CAP binding activates transcription in the presence of cAMP. E. coli catabolite activator protein
   6729..6821    -  CDS            lacI (fragment): lac repressor; lacI; The lac repressor binds to the lac operator to inhibit transcription in E. coli. This inhibition can be relieved by adding lactose or isopropyl-β-D-thiogalactopyranoside (IPTG).
   7004..7592    -  rep_origin     ori: high-copy-number ColE1/pMB1/pBR322/pUC origin of replication
   7763..8623    -  CDS            AmpR: β-lactamase; bla; confers resistance to ampicillin, carbenicillin, and related antibiotics
   8624..8728    -  promoter       AmpR promoter: bla
   8758..9261    -  misc_feature   CEN/ARS: S. cerevisiae CEN6 centromere fused to an autonomously replicating sequence
   9336..35      +  CDS            rop (fragment) (across the origin): Rop protein, which maintains plasmids at low copy number; rop
