[The description below was written by a language model from this plasmid's Addgene catalogue record and pLannotate feature annotations shown in this document.]
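Description:
pRS313_MSN5-LY00045 is a yeast–E. coli shuttle plasmid built on pRS313, a centromeric vector of the pRS series. In Saccharomyces cerevisiae it is maintained through a CEN6 centromere fused to an autonomously replicating sequence, which gives stable, low-copy inheritance close to chromosomal gene dosage. Selection is by the HIS3 auxotrophic marker under its own promoter, which restores histidine prototrophy in his3 strains. In bacteria it replicates from a high-copy ColE1/pUC-type origin and is selected with ampicillin through the β-lactamase gene. The backbone also retains an f1 phage origin and the pBluescript-derived cloning region. That region includes lacZα remnants, the lac promoter and operator, and flanking T7 and T3 promoters. These elements play no role in expressing the insert in yeast.

The payload is a roughly 4.7 kb genomic fragment carrying MSN5 (YDR335W, also known as KAP142 or STE21), cloned between the two halves of the multiple cloning site. The allele derives from strain LY00045, which has the S288C reference background. The annotated open reading frame is preceded by several hundred base pairs of upstream sequence and followed by a shorter downstream stretch. This fits the stated design, in which the gene is driven by its native promoter and ended by its native terminator rather than by heterologous regulatory elements. No epitope tags or reporters are annotated.

Expressing a defined MSN5 allele at near-endogenous levels suits complementation or allele-comparison experiments. The associated study concerns genetic modifiers that alter gene essentiality, so the plasmid was probably used to test the effect of the reference MSN5 allele in different strain backgrounds, although the record does not describe specific experiments.
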