Addgene plasmid #232904: pRS313_MSN5-LY00045
Purpose: Plasmid carrying MSN5 from LY00045 (S288C) with its native promoter and terminator.
Depositing lab: Jolanda Van Leeuwen. Depositing organization: University of Massachusetts, Worcester. Publication: The modifiers that cause changes in gene essentiality. Batte A, Bosch-Guiteras N, Pons C, Ota M, Lopes M, Sharma S, Tellini N, Paltenghi C, Conti M, Kan KT, Ho UL, Wiederkehr M, Barraud J, Ashe M, Aloy P, Liti G, Chabes A, Parts L, van Leeuwen J. Cell Syst. 2026 Mar 2:101515. doi: 10.1016/j.cels.2025.101515. PubMed 41775267.
Backbone
  Vector backbone: pRS313
  Backbone manufacturer: Sikorski and Hieter, 1989, Genetics
  Backbone size w/o insert (bp): 4967
  Vector type: Yeast Expression
  Selectable markers: HIS3
Growth in bacteria
  Bacterial resistance: Ampicillin, 100 μg/mL
  Growth temperature: 37°C
  Growth strain: DH5alpha
  Copy number: High Copy
Gene/Insert
  Gene/Insert name: MSN5 (alt name: YDR335W)
  Species: S. cerevisiae (budding yeast)
  Insert size (bp): 4653
  Entrez Gene: MSN5 (a.k.a. YDR335W, KAP142, STE21)
  Cloning method: Other
Terms and licenses: Academic/Nonprofit Terms; Industry Terms: Not Available to Industry
How to cite: pRS313_MSN5-LY00045 was a gift from Jolanda Van Leeuwen (Addgene plasmid # 232904 ; http://n2t.net/addgene:232904 ; RRID:Addgene_232904)
